>Addgene plasmid #114787 | PRK2A I12_pECIA14 | addgene full sequence | sequence record 270268 | Addgene NGS Result
GTAAAACGACGGCCAGTGAATTAATTCGTTGCAGGACAGGATGTGGTGCCCGATGTGACTAGCTCTTTGC
TGCAGGCCGTCCTATCCTCTGGTTCCGATAAGAGACCCAGAACTCCGGCCCCCCACCGCCCACCGCCACC
CCCATACATATGTGGTACGCAAGTAAGAGTGCCTGCGCATGCCCCATGTGCCCCACCAAGAGCTTTGCAT
CCCATACAAGTCCCCAAAGTGGAGAACCGAACCAATTCTTCGCGGGCAGAACAAAAGCTTCTGCACACGT
CTCCACTCGAATTTGGAGCCGGCCGGCGTGTGCAAAAGAGGTGAATCGAACGAAAGACCCGTGTGTAAAG
CCGCGTTTCCAAAATGTATAAAACCGAGAGCATCTGGCCAATGTGCATCAGTTGTGGTCAGCAGCAAAAT
CAAGTGAATCATCTCAGTGCAACTAAAGGGGGGATCCGATCTCAATATGAAGTTATGCATATTACTGGCC
GTCGTGGCCTTTGTTGGCCTCTCGCTCGGGTCAGAGACCGAAACTCTCTTGAAATTCAAGAATTCTCTTG
TTATTGGGAGAGCAAATGCTTTGGAGAGCTGGAATAGAAGGAATCCTCCATGCAAATGGACTGGTGTCTT
GTGTGATAGAGGCTTTGTTTGGGGGTTACGACTAGAGAATCTTGAGCTCTCTGGCTCTATCGACATCGAG
GCGTTGATGGGTTTGAATTCTCTAAGGTCTCTTAGTTTCATAAACAACAAATTTAAAGGTCCATTTCCAG
AGTTCAAGAAACTTGTTGCTTTGAAATCACTTTACTTGTCAAACAATCAATTCGACCTAGAGATACCTAA
GGATGCATTTGATGGCATGGGGTGGTTGAAAAAACTTCATCTGGAGCAAAATAATTTTATTGGTGAAATT
CCAACGTCCTTGGTCAAAAGTCCAAAGCTTATAGAGCTTAGACTTGACGGGAACCGGTTCACCGGACAAA
TACCAGAATTCAGACATCATCCAAACATGTTAAACCTTTCAAACAATGCATTGGCAGGTCAAATCCCAAA
TAGTTTCAGTACAATGGATCCAAAATTGTTTGAAGGGAATAAAGGCTTATGTGGAAAACCTTTGGATACA
AAGTGTTCTTCTCCTTACAACCATTCCTCGGAACCCAAGTCGAGCACCAAGAAAACATCACTGGAGGTGC
TGTTCCAGGGACCAAGCGGCAATCCCGGCGGCGATCTGGCCCCCCAGATGCTGCGCGAGCTGCAGGAGAC
CAATGCCGCCCTGCAGGACGTGCGCGAGCTGCTGCGCCACCGCGTGAAGGAGATCACCTTCCTGAAGAAC
ACCGTGATGGAGTGCGACGCCTGCGGCATGCAGCCCTCTAGAGGCTCCGGCTCCATCATCCCAGTTGAGG
AGGAGAACCCGGACTTCTGGAACCGCGAGGCAGCCGAGGCCCTGGGTGCCGCCAAGAAGCTGCAGCCTGC
ACAGACAGCCGCCAAGAACCTCATCATCTTCCTGGGCGATGGGATGGGGGTGTCTACGGTGACAGCTGCC
AGGATCCTAAAAGGGCAGAAGAAGGACAAACTGGGGCCTGAGATACCCCTGGCCATGGACCGCTTCCCAT
ATGTGGCTCTGTCCAAGACATACAATGTAGACAAACATGTGCCAGACAGTGGAGCCACAGCCACGGCCTA
CCTGTGCGGGGTCAAGGGCAACTTCCAGACCATTGGCTTGAGTGCAGCCGCCCGCTTTAACCAGTGCAAC
ACGACACGCGGCAACGAGGTCATCTCCGTGATGAATCGGGCCAAGAAAGCAGGGAAGTCAGTGGGAGTGG
TAACCACCACACGAGTGCAGCACGCCTCGCCAGCCGGCACCTACGCCCACACGGTGAACCGCAACTGGTA
CTCGGACGCCGACGTGCCTGCCTCGGCCCGCCAGGAGGGGTGCCAGGACATCGCTACGCAGCTCATCTCC
AACATGGACATTGACGTGATCCTAGGTGGAGGCCGAAAGTACATGTTTCGCATGGGAACCCCAGACCCTG
AGTACCCAGATGACTACAGCCAAGGTGGGACCAGGCTGGACGGGAAGAATCTGGTGCAGGAATGGCTGGC
GAAGCGCCAGGGTGCCCGGTATGTGTGGAACCGCACTGAGCTCATGCAGGCTTCCCTGGACCCGTCTGTG
ACCCATCTCATGGGTCTCTTTGAGCCTGGAGACATGAAATACGAGATCCACCGAGACTCCACACTGGACC
CCTCCCTGATGGAGATGACAGAGGCTGCCCTGCGCCTGCTGAGCAGGAACCCCCGCGGCTTCTTCCTCTT
CGTGGAGGGTGGTCGCATCGACCATGGTCATCATGAAAGCAGGGCTTACCGGGCACTGACTGAGACGATC
ATGTTCGACGACGCCATTGAGAGGGCGGGCCAGCTCACCAGCGAGGAGGACACGCTGAGCCTCGTCACTG
CCGACCACTCCCACGTCTTCTCCTTCGGAGGCTACCCCCTGCGAGGGAGCTCCATCTTCGGGCTGGCCCC
TGGCAAGGCCCGGGACAGGAAGGCCTATACGGTCCTCCTATACGGAAACGGTCCAGGCTATGTGCTCAAG
GACGGCGCCCGGCCGGATGTTACCGAGAGCGAGAGCGGGAGCCCCGAGTATCGGCAGCAGTCAGCAGTGC
CCCTGGACGAAGAGACCCACGCAGGCGAGGACGTGGCGGTGTTCGCGCGCGGCCCGCAGGCGCACCTGGT
TCACGGCGTGCAGGAGCAGACCTTCATAGCGCACGTCATGGCCTTCGCCGCCTGCCTGGAGCCCTACACC
GCCTGCGACCTGGCGCCCCCCGCCGGCACCACCGACGCCGCGCACCCGGGTTCTAGAGGAAGCACCTCCG
GCGATAACGATTACAAGGATGATGATGATAAGGCCAGCGGCACCGGTCATCATCACCATCACCATTGAGT
TTAAACCCGCTGATCAGCCTCGACTGTGCCTTCTAAGGCCTGAGCTCGCTGATCAGCCTCGATCGAGGAT
CCAGACATGATAAGATACATTGATGAGTTTGGACAAACCACAACTAGAATGCAGTGAAAAAAATGCTTTA
TTTGTGAAATTTGTGATGCTATTGCTTTATTTGTAACCATTATAAGCTGCAATAAACAAGTTAACAACAA
CAATTGCATTCATTTTATGTTTCAGGTTCAGGGGGAGGTGTGGGAGGTTTTTTAAAGCAAGTAAAACCTC
TACAAATGTGGTATGGCTGATTATGATCAGTCGACCTGCAGGCATGCAAGCTTGGCGTAATCATGGTCAT
AGCTGTTTCCTGTGTGAAATTGTTATCCGCTCACAATTCCACACAACATACGAGCCGGAAGCATAAAGTG
TAAAGCCTGGGGTGCCTAATGAGTGAGCTAACTCACATTAATTGCGTTGCGCTCACTGCCCGCTTTCCAG
TCGGGAAACCTGTCGTGCCAGCTGCATTAATGAATCGGCCAACGCGCGGGGAGAGGCGGTTTGCGTATTG
GGCGCTCTTCCGCTTCCTCGCTCACTGACTCGCTGCGCTCGGTCGTTCGGCTGCGGCGAGCGGTATCAGC
TCACTCAAAGGCGGTAATACGGTTATCCACAGAATCAGGGGATAACGCAGGAAAGAACATGTGAGCAAAA
GGCCAGCAAAAGGCCAGGAACCGTAAAAAGGCCGCGTTGCTGGCGTTTTTCCATAGGCTCCGCCCCCCTG
ACGAGCATCACAAAAATCGACGCTCAAGTCAGAGGTGGCGAAACCCGACAGGACTATAAAGATACCAGGC
GTTTCCCCCTGGAAGCTCCCTCGTGCGCTCTCCTGTTCCGACCCTGCCGCTTACCGGATACCTGTCCGCC
TTTCTCCCTTCGGGAAGCGTGGCGCTTTCTCATAGCTCACGCTGTAGGTATCTCAGTTCGGTGTAGGTCG
TTCGCTCCAAGCTGGGCTGTGTGCACGAACCCCCCGTTCAGCCCGACCGCTGCGCCTTATCCGGTAACTA
TCGTCTTGAGTCCAACCCGGTAAGACACGACTTATCGCCACTGGCAGCAGCCACTGGTAACAGGATTAGC
AGAGCGAGGTATGTAGGCGGTGCTACAGAGTTCTTGAAGTGGTGGCCTAACTACGGCTACACTAGAAGAA
CAGTATTTGGTATCTGCGCTCTGCTGAAGCCAGTTACCTTCGGAAAAAGAGTTGGTAGCTCTTGATCCGG
CAAACAAACCACCGCTGGTAGCGGTGGTTTTTTTGTTTGCAAGCAGCAGATTACGCGCAGAAAAAAAGGA
TCTCAAGAAGATCCTTTGATCTTTTCTACGGGGTCTGACGCTCAGTGGAACGAAAACTCACGTTAAGGGA
TTTTGGTCATGAGATTATCAAAAAGGATCTTCACCTAGATCCTTTTAAATTAAAAATGAAGTTTTAAATC
AATCTAAAGTATATATGAGTAAACTTGGTCTGACAGTTACCAATGCTTAATCAGTGAGGCACCTATCTCA
GCGATCTGTCTATTTCGTTCATCCATAGTTGCCTGACTCCCCGTCGTGTAGATAACTACGATACGGGAGG
GCTTACCATCTGGCCCCAGTGCTGCAATGATACCGCGAGACCCACGCTCACCGGCTCCAGATTTATCAGC
AATAAACCAGCCAGCCGGAAGGGCCGAGCGCAGAAGTGGTCCTGCAACTTTATCCGCCTCCATCCAGTCT
ATTAATTGTTGCCGGGAAGCTAGAGTAAGTAGTTCGCCAGTTAATAGTTTGCGCAACGTTGTTGCCATTG
CTACAGGCATCGTGGTGTCACGCTCGTCGTTTGGTATGGCTTCATTCAGCTCCGGTTCCCAACGATCAAG
GCGAGTTACATGATCCCCCATGTTGTGCAAAAAAGCGGTTAGCTCCTTCGGTCCTCCGATCGTTGTCAGA
AGTAAGTTGGCCGCAGTGTTATCACTCATGGTTATGGCAGCACTGCATAATTCTCTTACTGTCATGCCAT
CCGTAAGATGCTTTTCTGTGACTGGTGAGTACTCAACCAAGTCATTCTGAGAATAGTGTATGCGGCGACC
GAGTTGCTCTTGCCCGGCGTCAATACGGGATAATACCGCGCCACATAGCAGAACTTTAAAAGTGCTCATC
ATTGGAAAACGTTCTTCGGGGCGAAAACTCTCAAGGATCTTACCGCTGTTGAGATCCAGTTCGATGTAAC
CCACTCGTGCACCCAACTGATCTTCAGCATCTTTTACTTTCACCAGCGTTTCTGGGTGAGCAAAAACAGG
AAGGCAAAATGCCGCAAAAAAGGGAATAAGGGCGACACGGAAATGTTGAATACTCATACTCTTCCTTTTT
CAATATTATTGAAGCATTTATCAGGGTTATTGTCTCATGAGCGGATACATATTTGAATGTATTTAGAAAA
ATAAACAAATAGGGGTTCCGCGCACATTTCCCCGAAAAGTGCCACCTGACGTCTAAGAAACCATTATTAT
CATGACATTAACCTATAAAAATAGGCGTATCACGAGGCCCTTTCGTCTCGCGCGTTTCGGTGATGACGGT
GAAAACCTCTGACACATGCAGCTCCCGGAGACGGTCACAGCTTGTCTGTAAGCGGATGCCGGGAGCAGAC
AAGCCCGTCAGGGCGCGTCAGCGGGTGTTGGCGGGTGTCGGGGCTGGCTTAACTATGCGGCATCAGAGCA
GATTGTACTGAGAGTGCACCATATGCGGTGTGAAATACCGCACAGATGCGTAAGGAGAAAATACCGCATC
AGGCGCCATTCGCCATTCAGGCTGCGCAACTGTTGGGAAGGGCGATCGGTGCGGGCCTCTTCGCTATTAC
GCCAGCTGGCGAAAGGGGGATGTGCTGCAAGGCGATTAAGTTGGGTAACGCCAGGGTTTTCCCAGTCACG
ACGTT
Features (pLannotate 1.2.2; 19 found; start..end, strand, type, name):
     23..449     +  promoter       MT promoter: Drosophila metallothionein promoter
    467..520     +  sig_peptide    BiP signal sequence: Drosophila BiP signal sequence
    521..1195    +  CDS            PRK2 (fragment): PRK2_ARATH - Also known as PRK2A From Arabidopsis thaliana (Mouse-ear cress).
   1217..1396    +  CDS            Comp (fragment): COMP_RAT - Experimental evidence at protein level: Swiss-Prot protein existence level 1. May play a role in the structural integrity of cartilage via its interaction with other extracellular matrix proteins such as the collagens and fibronectin. Can mediate the interaction of chondrocytes with the cartilage extracellular matrix through interaction with cell surface integrin receptors. Could play a role in the pathogenesis of osteoarthritis. Potent suppressor of apoptosis in both primary chondrocytes and transformed cells. Suppresses apoptosis by blocking the activation of caspase-3 and by indu
   1384..2836    +  CDS            SEAP (fragment): secreted alkaline phosphatase from human placenta The natural enzyme has a C-terminal transmembrane sequence that is replaced by a GPI anchor.
   2873..2902    +  CDS            2xFLAG (fragment): two tandem FLAG® epitope tags
   3008..3142    -  polyA_signal   SV40 poly(A) signal: SV40 polyadenylation signal
   3165..3249    -  CDS            large T antigen (fragment): large T antigen from SV40 (simian virus 40)
   3249..3273    +  misc_feature   MCS (fragment): pUC18/19 multiple cloning site
   3310..3326    -  protein_bind   lac operator: The lac repressor binds to the lac operator to inhibit transcription in E. coli. This inhibition can be relieved by adding lactose or isopropyl-β-D-thiogalactopyranoside (IPTG). lac repressor encoded by lacI
   3334..3364    -  promoter       lac promoter: promoter for the E. coli lac operon
   3379..3400    -  protein_bind   CAP binding site: CAP binding activates transcription in the presence of cAMP. E. coli catabolite activator protein
   3413..3505    -  CDS            lacI (fragment): lac repressor; lacI; The lac repressor binds to the lac operator to inhibit transcription in E. coli. This inhibition can be relieved by adding lactose or isopropyl-β-D-thiogalactopyranoside (IPTG).
   3688..4276    -  rep_origin     ori: high-copy-number ColE1/pMB1/pBR322/pUC origin of replication
   4447..5307    -  CDS            AmpR: β-lactamase; bla; confers resistance to ampicillin, carbenicillin, and related antibiotics
   5308..5412    -  promoter       AmpR promoter: bla
   5507..5542    +  CDS            rop (fragment): Rop protein, which maintains plasmids at low copy number; rop
   5644..5743    +  misc_feature   bom (fragment): basis of mobility region from pBR322
   5749..21      -  CDS            lacZα (fragment) (across the origin): LacZα fragment of β-galactosidase; lacZ fragment
