[The description below was written by a language model from this plasmid's Addgene catalogue record and pLannotate feature annotations shown in this document.]
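Description:
PRK2A I12_pECIA14 is an insect-cell expression plasmid built on the pECIA14 backbone and designed for secreted protein production in Drosophila cell culture. It is maintained in E. coli as a high-copy plasmid through a ColE1/pUC-type origin and selected with ampicillin via the β-lactamase gene. The remaining bacterial annotations (lac promoter/operator, and fragments of lacZα, lacI, rop and bom) appear to be backbone remnants with no evident role in the payload.

The expression cassette is driven by the Drosophila metallothionein promoter, which is induced with copper sulfate. A Drosophila BiP signal sequence directs the product into the secretory pathway and is followed by the extracellular domain of the Arabidopsis thaliana leucine-rich repeat receptor kinase PRK2A (AT2G07040, pollen receptor like kinase 2), inserted by ligation-independent cloning. The ectodomain is fused at its C-terminus to the pentamerising coiled-coil helix of rat COMP, human placental alkaline phosphatase, a FLAG epitope and a hexahistidine tag; the His tag is stated in the depositor comments but not picked up in the feature table. An SV40 polyadenylation signal lies downstream of the cassette, although it is annotated on the opposite strand.

The COMP helix assembles the secreted ectodomain into pentamers, raising avidity so that weak extracellular interactions can be detected, and the alkaline phosphatase provides an enzymatic readout of binding. This is the "prey" configuration, meant to be used with the matching bait vector PRK2A I12_pECIA2. It belongs to a collection made to map pairwise interactions among the extracellular domains of Arabidopsis LRR receptor kinases.
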