Addgene plasmid #114787: PRK2A I12_pECIA14
Purpose: Prey vector PRK2A I12_pECIA14 should be used with bait vector PRK2A I12_pECIA2.
Depositing lab: Youssef Belkhadir. Depositing organization: Gregor Mendel Institute of Molecular Plant Biology. Publication: An extracellular network of Arabidopsis leucine-rich repeat receptor kinases. Smakowska-Luzan E, Mott GA, Parys K, Stegmann M, Howton TC, Layeghifard M, Neuhold J, Lehner A, Kong J, Grunwald K, Weinberger N, Satbhai SB, Mayer D, Busch W, Madalinski M, Stolt-Bergner P, Provart NJ, Mukhtar MS, Zipfel C, Desveaux D, Guttman DS, Belkhadir Y. Nature. 2018 Jan 18;553(7688):342-346. doi: 10.1038/nature25184. Epub 2018 Jan 10. PubMed 29320478.
Backbone
  Vector backbone: pECIA14
  Backbone manufacturer: Chris Garcia (Addgene plasmid # 47051)
  Vector type: Insect Expression
Growth in bacteria
  Bacterial resistance: Ampicillin, 100 μg/mL
  Growth temperature: 37°C
  Growth strain: DH5alpha
  Copy number: High Copy
Gene/Insert
  Gene/Insert name: AT2G07040
  Species: A. thaliana (mustard weed)
  Entrez Gene: PRK2A (a.k.a. AT2G07040, ATPRK2A, AtPRK2, PRK2, T4E14.15, T4E14_15, pollen receptor like kinase 2)
  Promoter: Metallothionein (Copper-Inducible)
  Cloning method: Ligation Independent Cloning
Terms and licenses: Academic/Nonprofit Terms; Industry Terms: Not Available to Industry
Depositor comments: Plasmid for secreted expression in Drosophila cell culture by induction via CuSO4. Insert is an extracellular domain of indicated LRR-RK, C-terminally tagged with Pentameric rat COMP helix, Alkaline Phosphatase (human, placental), Flag, and hexahistidine tags. Insert Protein Sequence: SETETLLKFKNSLVIGRANALESWNRRNPPCKWTGVLCDRGFVWGLRLENLELSGSIDIEALMGLNSLRSLSFINNKFKGPFPEFKKLVALKSLYLSNNQFDLEIPKDAFDGMGWLKKLHLEQNNFIGEIPTSLVKSPKLIELRLDGNRFTGQIPEFRHHPNMLNLSNNALAGQIPNSFSTMDPKLFEGNKGLCGKPLDTKCSSPYNHSSEPKSSTKKTS
How to cite: PRK2A I12_pECIA14 was a gift from Youssef Belkhadir (Addgene plasmid # 114787 ; http://n2t.net/addgene:114787 ; RRID:Addgene_114787)
